Addgene plasmid #126882: pICSL11086_GG_Wheat_live_Cas9_rev
Purpose: Encodes a wheat codon optimized Cas9 module in forward direction for golden gate cloning of genome editing binary plasmids.
Depositing lab: Sophien Kamoun. Depositing organization: Sainsbury Laboratory, Norwich.
Backbone
  Vector backbone: pICH47742
  Vector type: CRISPR
Growth in bacteria
  Bacterial resistance: Ampicillin, 100 μg/mL
  Growth temperature: 37°C
  Growth strain: DH5alpha
  Copy number: High Copy
Gene/Insert
  Gene/Insert name: Wheat_live_Cas9
  Species: Synthetic
  Insert size (bp): 8726
  Cloning method: Restriction Enzyme; 5′ cloning site Unknown (unknown if destroyed)
Terms and licenses: Academic/Nonprofit Terms; Industry Terms: Not Available to Industry
How to cite: pICSL11086_GG_Wheat_live_Cas9_rev was a gift from Sophien Kamoun (Addgene plasmid # 126882 ; http://n2t.net/addgene:126882 ; RRID:Addgene_126882)
