[The description below was written by a language model from this plasmid's Addgene catalogue record and pLannotate feature annotations shown in this document.]
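Description:
pICSL11086_GG_Wheat_live_Cas9_rev is a Golden Gate (MoClo-style) module plasmid built on the pICH47742 backbone. It carries a wheat codon-optimised Cas9 transcription unit intended for assembly into binary plasmids for plant genome editing. It is propagated in E. coli at high copy from a ColE1/pUC-type origin and selected with ampicillin through the AmpR β-lactamase gene and its native promoter. The backbone also carries the broad-host-range IncP oriV origin with the trfA replication initiator, plus nopaline-type left and right T-DNA border repeats flanking the cargo. These are features characteristic of Agrobacterium-compatible vectors.

The annotated cargo lies on the minus strand of the 12,014 nt sequence. A maize polyubiquitin (Ubi) promoter fragment, a strong constitutive promoter widely used in cereals, sits upstream of the Streptococcus pyogenes Cas9 coding sequence. Downstream in the same orientation are an Arabidopsis histone H2B coding sequence and an oxGFP green fluorescent protein, followed by a NOS terminator fragment. An H2B–GFP pairing would typically give a nuclear-localised fluorescent signal, and the "live" in the name may refer to visual tracking of Cas9-expressing cells. However, the record does not say how the reporter is linked to Cas9, for example as a fusion, a self-cleaving peptide or a separate unit, and a gap separates the two annotations. No guide RNA cassette is annotated, so guides would presumably be supplied from other modules during assembly.

The record is inconsistent on orientation: the name ends in "rev", while the stated purpose describes a forward-direction module. The cloning sites are also not recorded.
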