Features (pLannotate 1.2.2; 13 found; start..end, strand, type, name):
     34..229     -  terminator     NOS terminator (fragment): nopaline synthase terminator and poly(A) signal
    259..975     -  CDS            oxGFP: oxGFP is a basic (constitutively fluorescent) green fluorescent protein published in 2015, derived from Aequorea victoria.
    994..1428    -  CDS            H2B10_ARATH: Experimental evidence at protein level: Swiss-Prot protein existence level 1. Core component of nucleosome. Nucleosomes wrap and compact DNA into chromatin, limiting DNA accessibility to the cellular machineries which require DNA as a template. Histones thereby play a central role in transcription regulation, DNA repair, DNA replication and chromosomal stability. DNA accessibility is regulated via a complex set of post-translational modifications of histones, also called histone code, and nucleosome remodeling. From Arabidopsis thaliana (Mouse-ear cress).
   1615..5718    -  CDS            cas9: CAS9_STRP1 - Also known as csn1 From Streptococcus pyogenes serotype M1.
   5852..5874    +  misc_feature   MCS (fragment): pUC18/19 multiple cloning site
   6092..7639    -  promoter       Ubi promoter (fragment): maize polyubiquitin gene promoter
   7717..7741    +  misc_feature   RB T-DNA repeat: right border repeat from nopaline C58 T-DNA
   7900..9045    -  CDS            trfA: TRFA_ECOLX - Experimental evidence at protein level: Swiss-Prot protein existence level 1. Also involved in plasmid copy number control, promoting intermolecular coupling of protein bound iterons at oriV, which inhibits replication initiation. From Escherichia coli.
   9381..9969    -  rep_origin     ori: high-copy-number ColE1/pMB1/pBR322/pUC origin of replication
  10140..11000   -  CDS            AmpR: β-lactamase; bla; confers resistance to ampicillin, carbenicillin, and related antibiotics
  11001..11105   -  promoter       AmpR promoter: bla
  11192..11823   -  rep_origin     oriV: incP origin of replication
  11915..11939   +  misc_feature   LB T-DNA repeat: left border repeat from nopaline C58 T-DNA
>Addgene plasmid #126882 | pICSL11086_GG_Wheat_live_Cas9_rev | addgene full sequence | sequence record 249649 | Addgene NGS Result
TCTGTGAAGACAAGCAAGAATTCAAGCTTAGCGTATATTTTGTTTTCTATCGCGTATTAAATGTATAATT
GCGGGACTCTAATCATAAAAACCCATCTCATAAATAACGTCATGCATTACATGTTAATTATTACATGCTT
AACGTAATTCAACAGAAATTATATGATAATCATCGCAAGACCGGCAACAGGATTCAATCTTAAGAAACTT
TATTGCCAAATGTTTGAACACTAGTGATATCTGCGGCCGCAGTTATCACTTGTAGAGCTCATCCATCCCA
TGAGTGATGCCTGCAGCCGTTACAAACTCCAGAAGCACCATGTGATCCCTCTTTTCGTTAGGGTCCTTAG
ACAGAACGGATTGGGTTGACAGGTAGTGATTGTCGGGCAGAAGCACTGGGCCATCGCCTATCGGCGTGTT
CTGCTGGTAGTGGTCAGCCAGTTGGACACTACCATCCTCCACATTATGCCGGATTTTGAAGTTCGCCTTA
ATGCCGTTCTTCTGCTTGTCGGCAGTAATGTAGACGTTGTGAGAATTGAAGTTGTACTCGAGCTTATGCC
CCAGTATGTTGCCGTCCTCTTTGAAGTCGATCCCTTTGAGTTCGATCCTGTTCACCAGTGTATCTCCCTC
GAACTTGACCTCCGCACGTGTCTTGTACGTTCCGTCGTCCTTAAAGCTGATGGTGCGTTCTTGGACATAC
CCCTCAGGCATGGCTGACTTGAAGAAGTCATGGCGTTTCATGTGGTCCGGATACCTCGAAAAGCACTGAA
CACCATATGTGAGAGTGGTGACCAACGTTGGCCATGGAACCGGCAGTTTCCCAGTGGTACAGATGAACTT
GAGGGTAAGCTTGCCATTGGTGGCATCACCTTCACCTTCGCCTCTCACGCTGAACTTGTGGCCATTTACG
TCGCCATCCAACTCGACCAAAATGGGCACAACTCCTGTAAAGAGCTCCTCTCCTTTGGACACCATGAAAG
AGGCGCCCTGAGCAGAACTCGTAAACTTCGTAACCGCCTTAGTCCCTTCAGACACAGCATGTTTCGCCAA
CTCACCGGGCAACACAAGTCTAACCGCAGTCTGAATCTCCCTGGAAGTAATCGTCGGCTTCTTGTTGTAC
CTCGCCAGCTTCGAAGATTCACCAGCGAGCTTCTCAAAAATATCGTTGATGAAACTGTTCATAATTCCCA
TCGCTTTGCTTGAGATTCCGATGTCTGGATGAACTTGCTTCAACACCTTGAAGATGTAGATCTTGTATGT
CTCAACGTTCTTCTTTGATCTCTTCTTCTTCTTGTCTCCGGCGACGGCTGGTTCCTTGGGGAGTTTCTTT
CCGGCTTTTGGTTTCTTCTCTGCCGCTGCTGCTGGTTCGACTGCCGGAGTTTTCTCTGCCGGTTTCTTCT
CCGCTGGTTTCTTATCTGCCTTCGCCATGGACGTTGAGCCTGGAGCTGGGCCAGGATTCTCCTCCACATC
ACCAGCTTGCTTGAGCAGGGAAAAGTTCGTGGCTCCGGATCCGCCGTCGACTTTGCGCTTCTTCTTGGGA
TCCTCCACTTTCCGCTTCTTCTTAGGGGAACCAGACCCAAGGGAGGCGTAATCTGGCACGTCATACGGAT
AGGCATCTCCTCCTAGTTGCGACAAGTCGATCCTCGTTTCGTACAGGCCTGTAATAGACTGGTGAATTAG
GGTGGCATCGAGTACTTCTTTGGTGCTGGTATAGCGCTTCCTATCAATCGTCGTGTCAAAATATTTGAAC
GCCGCAGGAGCGCCAAGGTTCGTCAACGTGAACAAGTGTATGATGTTTTCTGCCTGCTCCCGGATGGGTT
TGTCCCGATGCTTGTTGTAGGCGGACAACACCTTGTCAAGGTTAGCGTCAGCAAGAATCACCCTCTTCGA
GAACTCACTGATCTGTTCGATGATCTCATCGAGGTAGTGCTTGTGTTGCTCCACAAACAGCTGCTTTTGC
TCATTGTCCTCTGGGGAACCCTTAAGTTTCTCATAGTGTGAGGCGAGATACAGGAAGTTGACGTACTTGG
ATGGGAGTGCCAGCTCGTTCCCCTTTTGCAACTCGCCTGCGCTGGCAAGCATCCTCTTTCTCCCATTCTC
CAGCTCGAACAAGCTGTATTTCGGCAACTTTATGATGAGATCTTTCTTGACTTCCTTGTATCCTTTCGCC
TCCAAGAAATCAATGGGATTCTTCTCAAAGCTGGAACGCTCCATAATGGTAATCCCGAGCAACTCCTTTA
CGCTCTTCAGCTTCTTCGACTTCCCCTTTTCCACCTTGGCAACAACCAGCACGGAGTACGCCACTGTAGG
ACTGTCAAAGCCACCGTACTTCTTTGGATCCCAGTCTTTCTTACGGGCTATAAGCTTATCGCTATTGCGC
TTCGGAAGGATTGACTCTTTCGAGAAGCCGCCGGTTTGGACTTCCGTTTTCTTGACGATGTTGACTTGTG
GCATGCTTAGCACCTTCCGGACAGTAGCAAAGTCTCTCCCCTTGTCCCACACTATCTCACCAGTTTCTCC
GTTAGTCTCTATCAGCGGACGTTTTCTGATCTCTCCATTGGCCAGGGTGATCTCAGTCTTGAAGAAGTTC
ATTATGTTGCTGTAAAAGAAGTACTTGGCGGTGGCCTTGCCGATTTCCTGCTCACTCTTCGCAATCATCT
TCCTTACGTCATAAACCTTGTAGTCACCGTAGACGAACTCCGACTCAAGCTTGGGATATTTCTTGATGAG
TGCAGTGCCAACCACAGCATTGAGATAGGCATCATGGGCGTGATGGTAGTTGTTGATCTCACGGACCTTA
TAGAACTGGAAGTCCTTCCGAAAGTCGGACACCAGTTTAGATTTCAGAGTAATAACTTTGACTTCCCGGA
TTAGCTTGTCATTCTCATCGTATTTTGTGTTCATGCGTGAGTCCAGGATCTGTGCAACGTGCTTGGTGAT
TTGCCGTGTCTCAACCAGTTGGCGCTTGATAAATCCGGCCTTATCTAGCTCACTGAGGCCGCCTCTCTCC
GCCTTGGTAAGGTTGTCGAACTTCCTTTGTGTAATGAGCTTTGCATTGAGGAGTTGCCTCCAGTAGTTCT
TCATCTTCTTGACGACTTCCTCAGAAGGCACGTTGTCTGACTTCCCGCGGTTCTTGTCGGACCTGGTCAG
CACCTTGTTGTCGATAGAGTCGTCTTTGAGGAAGCTTTGTGGTACTATATGATCGACATCGTAGTCAGAT
AGGCGATTGATGTCGAGCTCCTGGTCCACGTACATATCGCGTCCGTTTTGGAGGTAGTAGAGGTAGAGCT
TCTCGTTTTGCAGTTGGGTGTTTTCGACCGGATGCTCCTTGAGAATTTGTGATCCGAGCTCCTTGATGCC
TTCTTCGATTCTCTTCATCCTTTCCCTGGAGTTCTTCTGCCCCTTCTGTGTGGTTTGGTTCTCCCGAGCC
ATCTCAATCACGATATTCTCGGGCTTATGTCTACCCATCACTTTGACCAGCTCATCGACAACCTTCACTG
TTTGAAGTATACCCTTCTTGATGGCTGGAGATCCGGCCAAATTCGCGATATGCTCGTGGAGCGAATCGCC
TTGGCCTGAAACCTGAGCCTTCTGAATGTCCTCCTTGAAGGTCAAGGAGTCATCGTGGATTAGCTGCATA
AAGTTCCTGTTTGCGAACCCATCGGACTTGAGGAAGTCGAGGATGGTCTTGCCCGACTGCTTATCGCGAA
TGCCATTGATCAGCTTCCTGCTCAGCCTGCCCCAACCTGTGTAGCGCCTGCGCTTCAGCTGCTTCATCAC
TTTGTCGTCAAAGAGGTGCGCATACGTCTTGAGCCTCTCTTCGATCATCTCGCGGTCCTCGAAGAGAGTA
AGCGTCAGAACGATGTCCTCCAAGATGTCCTCGTTCTCTTCGTTATCGAGGAAGTCTTTATCCTTAATGA
TCTTGAGCAAGTCGTGGTACGTTCCCAGCGAGGCGTTGAAGCGATCCTCAACGCCGCTTATCTCCACAGA
GTCAAAGCACTCGATTTTCTTAAAGTAGTCCTCCTTTAGCTGCTTGACTGTGACCTTGCGATTGGTCTTG
AAAAGGAGATCCACTATGGCCTTCTTCTGCTCTCCTGACAGAAAGGCCGGTTTCCTCATACCCTCAGTAA
CGTACTTGACCTTGGTCAGCTCGTTGTAGACGGTGAAGTACTCGTACAGTAGGGAATGTTTGGGGAGGAC
CTTCTCGTTTGGCAGATTCTTGTCGAAGTTGGTCATCCTCTCGATGAAGCTTTGGGCAGAAGCGCCCTTG
TCCACCACCTCCTCGAAGTTCCATGGGGTAATCGTTTCCTCCGATTTTCTAGTCATCCACGCGAACCTAG
AGTTGCCCCTTGCCAATGGGCCCACATAGTAGGGGATTCTGAATGTGAGGATCTTCTCGATTTTCTCCCG
GTTGTCTTTGAGGAATGGGTAAAAGTCCTCTTGCCTACGAAGTATGGCGTGAAGCTCGCCCAGATGGATT
TGGTGTGGAATGCTTCCATTGTCGAAGGTACGCTGCTTGCGGAGTAGATCCTCGCGATTGAGCTTAACCA
GGAGCTCTTCAGTGCCATCCATCTTCTCGAGAATGGGCTTGATAAACTTGTAGAACTCCTCCTGTGACGC
GCCACCGTCGATGTACCCAGCATACCCGTTCTTTGATTGATCGAAGAAGATCTCTTTGTACTTCTCCGGC
AGCTGTTGTCTGACGAGAGCCTTGAGGAGCGTGAGATCCTGGTGATGTTCGTCGTACCGTTTGATCATGG
ATGCCGAAAGAGGAGCCTTGGTAATCTCAGTGTTAACGCGCAGAATATCGGACAAGAGGATTGCATCTGA
CAAGTTCTTCGCTGCAAGGAAAAGGTCCGCATACTGGTCGCCGATTTGGGCAAGCAGATTGTCGAGATCG
TCGTCGTACGTGTCTTTGGACAGTTGGAGCTTGGCATCCTCGGCCAGGTCAAAGTTAGACTTGAAGTTAG
GGGTGAGCCCTAGACTAAGGGCAATAAGGTTGCCAAACAATCCGTTCTTCTTTTCGCCTGGCAGTTGGGC
TATCAGATTTTCGAGCCTCCGGCTTTTCGACAGCCGAGCACTCAAGATTGCCTTCGCATCAACTCCTGAC
GCGTTGATGGGGTTCTCTTCAAAGAGCTGATTGTATGTCTGGACCAGTTGGATGAAGAGTTTGTCAACAT
CGGAATTGTCCGGATTAAGGTCGCCTTCGATGAGGAAGTGCCCACGGAACTTAATCATATGGGCCAGGGC
CAAATAGATGAGGCGCAAATCAGCCTTGTCAGTGCTATCTACGAGCTTCTTCCTCAGGTGATAGATGGTA
GGATACTTCTCGTGGTATGCGACTTCGTCGACAATGTTCCCGAATATCGGATGGCGTTCGTGCTTCTTGT
CCTCTTCTACGAGGAAGCTTTCCTCGAGCCGATGGAAGAAGGAGTCATCCACTTTCGCCATTTCGTTGGA
AAAGATCTCTTGTAGGTAGCAGATCCTGTTCTTTCTACGCGTATAGCGCCTTCTTGCTGTGCGCTTGAGG
CGGGTCGCTTCGGCTGTCTCCCCGGAATCAAAGAGCAACGCACCTATTAGGTTCTTCTTGATGGAGTGCC
TGTCGGTGTTGCCCAGCACTTTAAATTTCTTCGATGGCACCTTGTACTCGTCAGTGATGACAGCCCAACC
CACACTATTCGTTCCTATATCCAACCCGATAGAGTACTTCTTGTCCATGGTGGCAATGCCAGGACCCCTG
TACCGAAGGCTGCTAATCCGACACACCCTACCCACCTTCCTCTTCTTCTTCGGCCCCATGGTGGCACGCG
TGAGAAATCTCGAGAGCTCCAGATTCTCCCCGGGAATTCCAGATCCTCTAGAGTCGACCTGCAGAAGTAA
CACCAAACAACAGGGTGAGCATCGACAAAAGAAACAGTACCAAGCAAATAAATAGCGTATGAAGGCAGGG
CTAAAAAAATCCACATATAGCTGCTGCATATGCCATCATCCAAGTATATCAAGATCAAAATAATTATAAA
ACATACTTGTTTATTATAATAGATAGGTACTCAAGGTTAGAGCATATGAATAGATGCTGCATATGCCATC
ATGTATATGCATCAGTAAAACCCACATCAACATGTATACCTATCCTAGATCGATATTTCCATCCATCTTA
AACTCGTAACTATGAAGATGTATGACACACACATACAGTTCCAAAATTAATAAATACACCAGGTAGTTTG
AAACAGTATTCTACTCCGATCTAGAACGAATGAACGACCGCCCAACCACACCACATCATCACAACCAAGA
CAAAAAAAAGCATGAAAAGATGACCCGACAAACAAGTGCACGGCATATATTGAAATAAAGGAAAAGGGCA
AACCAAACCCTATGCAACGAAACAAAAAAAATCATGAAATCGATCCCGTCTGCGGAACGGCTAGAGCCAT
CCCAGGATTCCCCAAAGAGAAACACTGGCAAGTTAGCAATCAGAACGTGTCTGACGTACAGGTCGCATCC
GTGTACGAACGCTAGCAGCACGGATCTAACACAAACACGGATCTAACACAAACATGAACAGAAGTAGAAC
TACCGGGCCCTAACCATGGACCGGAACGCCGATCTAGAGAAGGTAGAGAGGGGGGGGGGGAGGACGAGCG
GCGTACCTTGAAGCGGAGGTGCCGACGGGTGGATTTGGGGGAGATCTGGTTGTGTGTGTGTGCGCTCCGA
ACAACACGAGGTTGGGGAAAGAGGGTGTGGAGGGGGTGTCTATTTATTACGGCGGGCGAGGAAGGGAAAG
CGAAGGAGCGGTGGGAAAGGAATCCCCCGTAGCTGCCGGTGCCGTGAGAGGAGGAGGAGGCCGCCTGCCG
TGCCGGCTCACGTCTGCCGCTCCGCCACGCAATTTCTGGATGCCGACAGCGGAGCAAGTCCAACGGTGGA
GCGGAACTCTCGAGAGGGGTCCAGAGGCAGCGACAGAGATGCCGTGCCGTCTGCTTCGCTTGGCCCGACG
CGACGCTGCTGGTTCGCTGGTTGGTGTCCGTTAGACTCGTCGACGGCGTTTAACAGGCTGGCATTATCTA
CTCGAAACAAGAAAAATGTTTCCTTAGTTTTTTTAATTTCTTAAAGGGTATTTGTTTAATTTTTAGTCAC
TTTATTTTATTCTATTTTATATCTAAATTATTAAATAAAAAAACTAAAATAGAGTTTTAGTTTTCTTAAT
TTAGAGGCTAAAATAGAATAAAATAGATGTACTAAAAAAATTAGTCTATAAAAACCATTAACCCTAAACC
CTAAATGGATGTACTAATAAAATGGATGAAGTATTATATAGGTGAAGCTATTTGCAAAAAAAAAGGAGAA
CACATGCACACTAAAAAGATAAAACTGTAGAGTCCTGTTGTCAAAATACTCAATTGTCCTTTAGACCATG
TCTAACTGTTCATTTATATGATTCTCTAAAACACTGATATTATTGTAGTACTATAGATTATATTATTCGT
AGAGTAAAGTTTAAATATATGTATAAAGATAGATAAACTGCACTTCAAACAAGTGTGACAAAAAAAATAT
GTGGTAATTTTTTATAACTTAGACATGCAATGCTCATTATCTCTAGAGAGGGGCACGACCGGGTCACGCT
GCACTGCAGGCATGCAAGCTTCACCACTTTGTACCATGGTGCTCCACTATTGTCTTCTGCACGAAGTGGT
TTAAACTATCAGTGTTTGACAGGATATATTGGCGGGTAAACCTAAGAGAAAAGAGCGTTTATTAGAATAA
TCGGATATTTAAAAGGGCGTGAAAAGGTTTATCCGTTCGTCCATTTGTATGTGCATGCCAACCACAGGGT
TCCCCAGATCAGGCGCTGGCTGCTGAACCCCCAGCCGGAACTGACCCCACAAGGCCCTAGCGTTTGCAAT
GCACCAGGTCATCATTGACCCAGGCGTGTTCCACCAGGCCGCTGCCTCGCAACTCTTCGCAGGCTTCGCC
GACCTGCTCGCGCCACTTCTTCACGCGGGTGGAATCCGATCCGCACATGAGGCGGAAGGTTTCCAGCTTG
AGCGGGTACGGCTCCCGGTGCGAGCTGAAATAGTCGAACATCCGTCGGGCCGTCGGCGACAGCTTGCGGT
ACTTCTCCCATATGAATTTCGTGTAGTGGTCGCCAGCAAACAGCACGACGATTTCCTCGTCGATCAGGAC
CTGGCAACGGGACGTTTTCTTGCCACGGTCCAGGACGCGGAAGCGGTGCAGCAGCGACACCGATTCCAGG
TGCCCAACGCGGTCGGACGTGAAGCCCATCGCCGTCGCCTGTAGGCGCGACAGGCATTCCTCGGCCTTCG
TGTAATACCGGCCATTGATCGACCAGCCCAGGTCCTGGCAAAGCTCGTAGAACGTGAAGGTGATCGGCTC
GCCGATAGGGGTGCGCTTCGCGTACTCCAACACCTGCTGCCACACCAGTTCGTCATCGTCGGCCCGCAGC
TCGACGCCGGTGTAGGTGATCTTCACGTCCTTGTTGACGTGGAAAATGACCTTGTTTTGCAGCGCCTCGC
GCGGGATTTTCTTGTTGCGCGTGGTGAACAGGGCAGAGCGGGCCGTGTCGTTTGGCATCGCTCGCATCGT
GTCCGGCCACGGCGCAATATCGAACAAGGAAAGCTGCATTTCCTTGATCTGCTGCTTCGTGTGTTTCAGC
AACGCGGCCTGCTTGGCCTCGCTGACCTGTTTTGCCAGGTCCTCGCCGGCGGTTTTTCGCTTCTTGGTCG
TCATAGTTCCTCGCGTGTCGATGGTCATCGACTTCGCCAAACCTGCCGCCTCCTGTTCAAGACGACGCGA
ACGCTCCACGGCGGCCGATGGCGCGGGCAGGGCAGGGGGAGCCAGTTGCACGCTGTCGCGCTCGATCTTG
GCCGTAGCTTGCTGGACCATCGAGCCGACGGACTGGAAGGTTTCGCGGGGCGCACGCATGACGGTGCGGC
TTGCGATGGTTTCGGCATCCTCGGCGGAAAACCCCGCGTCGATCAGTTCTTGCCTGTATGCCTTCCGGTC
AAACGTCCGATTCATTCACCCTCCTTGCGGGATTGCCCCGACTCACGCCGGGGCAATGTGCCCTTATTCC
TGATTTGACCCGCCTGGTGCCTTGGTGTCCAGATAATCCACCTTATCGGCAATGAAGTCGGTCCCGTAGA
CCGTCTGGCCGTCCTTCTCGTACTTGGTATTCCGAATCTTGCCCTGCACGAATACCAGCGACCCCTTGCC
CAAATACTTGCCGTGGGCCTCGGCCTGAGAGCCAAAACACTTGATGCGGAAGAAGTCGGTGCGCTCCTGC
TTGTCGCCGGCATCGTTGCGCCACATCTAGGATCTGCCAGGAACCGTAAAAAGGCCGCGTTGCTGGCGTT
TTTCCATAGGCTCCGCCCCCCTGACGAGCATCACAAAAATCGACGCTCAAGTCAGAGGTGGCGAAACCCG
ACAGGACTATAAAGATACCAGGCGTTTCCCCCTGGAAGCTCCCTCGTGCGCTCTCCTGTTCCGACCCTGC
CGCTTACCGGATACCTGTCCGCCTTTCTCCCTTCGGGAAGCGTGGCGCTTTCTCATAGCTCACGCTGTAG
GTATCTCAGTTCGGTGTAGGTCGTTCGCTCCAAGCTGGGCTGTGTGCACGAACCCCCCGTTCAGCCCGAC
CGCTGCGCCTTATCCGGTAACTATCGTCTTGAGTCCAACCCGGTAAGACACGACTTATCGCCACTGGCAG
CAGCCACTGGTAACAGGATTAGCAGAGCGAGGTATGTAGGCGGTGCTACAGAGTTCTTGAAGTGGTGGCC
TAACTACGGCTACACTAGAAGAACAGTATTTGGTATCTGCGCTCTGCTGAAGCCAGTTACCTTCGGAAAA
AGAGTTGGTAGCTCTTGATCCGGCAAACAAACCACCGCTGGTAGCGGTGGTTTTTTTGTTTGCAAGCAGC
AGATTACGCGCAGAAAAAAAGGATCTCAAGAAGATCCTTTGATCTTTTCTACGGGGTCTGACGCTCAGTG
GAACGAAAACTCACGTTAAGGGATTTTGGTCATGAGATTATCAAAAAGGATCTTCACCTAGATCCTTTTA
AATTAAAAATGAAGTTTTAAATCAATCTAAAGTATATATGAGTAAACTTGGTCTGACAGTTACCAATGCT
TAATCAGTGAGGCACCTATCTCAGCGATCTGTCTATTTCGTTCATCCATAGTTGCCTGACTCCCCGTCGT
GTAGATAACTACGATACGGGAGGGCTTACCATCTGGCCCCAGTGCTGCAATGATACCGCGAGAACCACGC
TCACCGGCTCCAGATTTATCAGCAATAAACCAGCCAGCCGGAAGGGCCGAGCGCAGAAGTGGTCCTGCAA
CTTTATCCGCCTCCATCCAGTCTATTAATTGTTGCCGGGAAGCTAGAGTAAGTAGTTCGCCAGTTAATAG
TTTGCGCAACGTTGTTGCCATTGCTACAGGCATCGTGGTGTCACGCTCGTCGTTTGGTATGGCTTCATTC
AGCTCCGGTTCCCAACGATCAAGGCGAGTTACATGATCCCCCATGTTGTGCAAAAAAGCGGTTAGCTCCT
TCGGTCCTCCGATCGTTGTCAGAAGTAAGTTGGCCGCAGTGTTATCACTCATGGTTATGGCAGCACTGCA
TAATTCTCTTACTGTCATGCCATCCGTAAGATGCTTTTCTGTGACTGGTGAGTACTCAACCAAGTCATTC
TGAGAATAGTGTATGCGGCGACCGAGTTGCTCTTGCCCGGCGTCAATACGGGATAATACCGCGCCACATA
GCAGAACTTTAAAAGTGCTCATCATTGGAAAACGTTCTTCGGGGCGAAAACTCTCAAGGATCTTACCGCT
GTTGAGATCCAGTTCGATGTAACCCACTCGTGCACCCAACTGATCTTCAGCATCTTTTACTTTCACCAGC
GTTTCTGGGTGAGCAAAAACAGGAAGGCAAAATGCCGCAAAAAAGGGAATAAGGGCGACACGGAAATGTT
GAATACTCATACTCTTCCTTTTTCAATATTATTGAAGCATTTATCAAGGTTATTGTCTCATGAGCGGATA
CATATTTGAATGTATTTAGAAAAATAAACAAATAGGGGTTCCGCGCACGAATTGGCCAGCGCTGCCATTT
TTGGGGTGAGGCCGTTCGCGGCCGAGGGGCGCAGCCCCTGGGGGGATGGGAGGCCCGCGTTAGCGGGCCG
GGAGGGTTCGAGAAGGGGGGGCACCCCCCTTCGGCGTGCGCGGTCACGCGCACAGGGCGCAGCCCTGGTT
AAAAACAAGGTTTATAAATATTGGTTTAAAAGCAGGTTAAAAGACAGGTTAGCGGTGGCCGAAAAACGGG
CGGAAACCCTTGCAAATGCTGGATTTTCTGCCTGTGGACAGCCCCTCAAATGTCAATAGGTGCGCCCCTC
ATCTGTCAGCACTCTGCCCCTCAAGTGTCAAGGATCGCGCCCCTCATCTGTCAGTAGTCGCGCCCCTCAA
GTGTCAATACCGCAGGGCACTTATCCCCAGGCTTGTCCACATCATCTGTGGGAAACTCGCGTAAAATCAG
GCGTTTTCGCCGATTTGCGAGGCTGGCCAGCTCCACGTCGCCGGCCGAAATCGAGCCTGCCCCTCATCTG
TCAACGCCGCGCCGGGTGAGTCGGCCCCTCAAGTGTCAACGTCCGCCCCTCATCTGTCAGTGAGGGCCAA
GTTTTCCGCGAGGTATCCACAACGCCGGCGGCCGCGGTGTCTCGCACACGGCTTCGACGGCGTTTCTGGC
GCGTTTGCAGGGCCATAGACGGCCGCCAGCCCAGCGGCGAGGGCAACCAGCCCGGTGAGCGTCGCAAAGG
AGATCCTGATCTGACTGATGGGCTGCCTGTATCGAGTGGTGATTTTGTGCCGAGCTGCCGGTCGGGGAGC
TGTTGGCTGGCTGGTGGCAGGATATATTGTGGTGTAAACAAATTGACGCTTAGACAACTTAATAACACAT
TGCGGACGTTTTTAATGTACTGGGGTGGATGCAGTGGGCCCCAC
